>Addgene plasmid #126290 | pGWB14-LYX072 | addgene full sequence | sequence record 246928 | Addgene NGS Result
TCGGTCTTGCCTTGCTCGTCGGTGATGTACTTCACCAGCTCCGCGAAGTCGCTCTTCTTGATGGAGCGCA
TGGGGACGTGCTTGGCAATCACGCGCACCCCCCGGCCGTTTTAGCGGCTAAAAAAGTCATGGCTCTGCCC
TCGGGCGGACCACGCCCATCATGACCTTGCCAAGCTCGTCCTGCTTCTCTTCGATCTTCGCCAGCAGGGC
GAGGATCGTGGCATCACCGAACCGCGCCGTGCGCGGGTCGTCGGTGAGCCAGAGTTTCAGCAGGCCGCCC
AGGCGGCCCAGGTCGCCATTGATGCGGGCCAGCTCGCGGACGTGCTCATAGTCCACGACGCCCGTGATTT
TGTAGCCCTGGCCGACGGCCAGCAGGTAGGCCGACAGGCTCATGCCGGCCGCCGCCGCCTTTTCCTCAAT
CGCTCTTCGTTCGTCTGGAAGGCAGTACACCTTGATAGGTGGGCTGCCCTTCCTGGTTGGCTTGGTTTCA
TCAGCCATCCGCTTGCCCTCATCTGTTACGCCGGCGGTAGCCGGCCAGCCTCGCAGAGCAGGATTCCCGT
TGAGCACCGCCAGGTGCGAATAAGGGACAGTGAAGAAGGAACACCCGCTCGCGGGTGGGCCTACTTCACC
TATCCTGCCCGGCTGACGCCGTTGGATACACCAAGGAAAGTCTACACGAACCCTTTGGCAAAATCCTGTA
TATCGTGCGAAAAAGGATGGATATACCGAAAAAATCGCTATAATGACCCCGAAGCAGGGTTATGCAGCGG
AAAAGCGCCACGCTTCCCGAAGGGAGAAAGGCGGACAGGTATCCGGTAAGCGGCAGGGTCGGAACAGGAG
AGCGCACGAGGGAGCTTCCAGGGGGAAACGCCTGGTATCTTTATAGTCCTGTCGGGTTTCGCCACCTCTG
ACTTGAGCGTCGATTTTTGTGATGCTCGTCAGGGGGGCGGAGCCTATGGAAAAACGCCAGCAACGCGGCC
TTTTTACGGTTCCTGGCCTTTTGCTGGCCTTTTGCTCACATGTTCTTTCCTGCGTTATCCCCTGATTCTG
TGGATAACCGTATTACCGCCTTTGAGTGAGCTGATACCGCTCGCCGCAGCCGAACGACCGAGCGCAGCGA
GTCAGTGAGCGAGGAAGCGGAAGAGCGCCAGAAGGCCGCCAGAGAGGCCGAGCGCGGCCGTGAGGCTTGG
ACGCTAGGGCAGGGCATGAAAAAGCCCGTAGCGGGCTGCTACGGGCGTCTGACGCGGTGGAAAGGGGGAG
GGGATGTTGTCTACATGGCTCTGCTGTAGTGAGTGGGTTGCGCTCCGGCAGCGGTCCTGATCAATCGTCA
CCCTTTCTCGGTCCTTCAACGTTCCTGACAACGAGCCTCCTTTTCGCCAATCCATCGACAATCACCGCGA
GTCCCTGCTCGAACGCTGCGTCCGGACCGGCTTCGTCGAAGGCGTCTATCGCGGCCCGCAACAGCGGCGA
GAGCGGAGCCTGTTCAACGGTGCCGCCGCGCTCGCCGGCATCGCTGTCGCCGGCCTGCTCCTCAAGCACG
GCCCCAACAGTGAAGTAGCTGATTGTCATCAGCGCATTGACGGCGTCCCCGGCCGAAAAACCCGCCTCGC
AGAGGAAGCGAAGCTGCGCGTCGGCCGTTTCCATCTGCGGTGCGCCCGGTCGCGTGCCGGCATGGATGCG
CGCGCCATCGCGGTAGGCGAGCAGCGCCTGCCTGAAGCTGCGGGCATTCCCGATCAGAAATGAGCGCCAG
TCGTCGTCGGCTCTCGGCACCGAATGCGTATGATTCTCCGCCAGCATGGCTTCGGCCAGTGCGTCGAGCA
GCGCCCGCTTGTTCCTGAAGTGCCAGTAAAGCGCCGGCTGCTGAACCCCCAACCGTTCCGCCAGTTTGCG
TGTCGTCAGACCGTCTACGCCGACCTCGTTCAACAGGTCCAGGGCGGCACGGATCACTGTATTCGGCTGC
AACTTTGTCATGCTTGACACTTTATCACTGATAAACATAATATGTCCACCAACTTATCAGTGATAAAGAA
TCCGCGCGTTCAATCGGACCAGCGGAGGCTGGTCCGGAGGCCAGACGTGAAACCCAACATACCCCTGATC
GTAATTCTGAGCACTGTCGCGCTCGACGCTGTCGGCATCGGCCTGATTATGCCGGTGCTGCCGGGCCTCC
TGCGCGATCTGGTTCACTCGAACGACGTCACCGCCCACTATGGCATTCTGCTGGCGCTGTATGCGTTGGT
GCAATTTGCCTGCGCACCTGTGCTGGGCGCGCTGTCGGATCGTTTCGGGCGGCGGCCAATCTTGCTCGTC
TCGCTGGCCGGCGCCAGATCTGGGGAACCCTGTGGTTGGCATGCACATACAAATGGACGAACGGATAAAC
CTTTTCACGCCCTTTTAAATATCCGATTATTCTAATAAACGCTCTTTTCTCTTAGGTTTACCCGCCAATA
TATCCTGTCAAACACTGATAGTTTAAACGTTGCGATTAAGAATTCGAGCTCGGTACCCCCCTACTCCAAA
AATGTCAAAGATACAGTCTCAGAAGACCAAAGGGCTATTGAGACTTTTCAACAAAGGGTAATTTCGGGAA
ACCTCCTCGGATTCCATTGCCCAGCTATCTGTCACTTCATCGAAAGGACAGTAGAAAAGGAAGGTGGCTC
CTACAAATGCCATCATTGCGATAAAGGAAAGGCTATCATTCAAGATGCCTCTGCCGACAGTGGTCCCAAA
GATGGACCCCCACCCACGAGGAGCATCGTGGAAAAAGAAGACGTTCCAACCACGTCTTCAAAGCAAGTGG
ATTGATGTGACATCTCCACTGACGTAAGGGATGACGCACAATCCCACTATCCTTCGCAAGACCCTTCCTC
TATATAAGGAAGTTCATTTCATTTGGAGAGGACAGCCCAAGCTTCGACTCTAGAGGATCCCCTTAAATCG
ATATGGAACGAGCTATACAAGGAAACGACGCTAGGGAACAAGCTAACAGTGAACGTTGGGATGGAGGATC
AGGAGGTACCACTTCTCCCTTCAAACTTCCTGACGAAAGTCCGAGTTGGACTGAGTGGCGGCTACATAAC
GATGAGACGAATTCGAATCAAGATAATCCCCTTGGTTTCAAGGAAAGCTGGGGTTTCGGGAAAGTTGTAT
TTAAGAGATATCTCAGATACGACAGGACGGAAGCTTCACTGCACAGAGTCCTTGGATCTTGGACGGGAGA
TTCGGTTAACTATGCAGCATCTCGATTTTTCGGTTTCGACCAGATCGGATGTACCTATAGTATTCGGTTT
CGAGGAGTTAGTATCACCGTTTCTGGAGGGTCTCGAACTCTTCAGCATCTCTGTGAGATGGCAATTCGGT
CTAAGCAAGAACTGCTACAGCTTGCCCCAATCGAAGTGGAAAGTAATGTATCAAGAGGATGCCCTGAAGG
TACTCAAACCTTCGAAAAAGAAAGCGAGTAAGTCGAGGGCGAGCTCGAATTCGGTACGCTGAAATCACCA
GTCTCTCTCTACAAATCTATCTCTCTCTATTTTCTCCATAAATAATGTGTGAGTAGTTTCCCGATAAGGG
AAATTAGGGTTCTTATAGGGTTTCGCTCATGTGTTGAGCATATAAGAAACCCTTAGTATGTATTTGTATT
TGTAAAATACTTCTATCAATAAAATTTCTAATTCCTAAAACCAAAATCCAGTACTAAAATCCAGATCTCC
CTGCAGGTCCCCAGATTAGCCTTTTCAATTTCAGAAAGAATGCTAACCCACAGATGGTTAGAGAGGCTTA
CGCAGCAGGTCTCATCAAGACGATCTACCCGAGCAATAATCTCCAGGAAATCAAATACCTTCCCAAGAAG
GTTAAAGATGCAGTCAAAAGATTCAGGACTAACTGCATCAAGAACACAGAGAAAGATATATTTCTCAAGA
TCAGAAGTACTATTCCAGTATGGACGATTCAAGGCTTGCTTCACAAACCAAGGCAAGTAATAGAGATTGG
AGTCTCTAAAAAGGTAGTTCCCACTGAATCAAAGGCCATGGAGTCAAAGATTCAAATAGAGGACCTAACA
GAACTCGCCGTAAAGACTGGCGAACAGTTCATACAGAGTCTCTTACGACTCAATGACAAGAAGAAAATCT
TCGTCAACATGGTGGAGCACGACACACTTGTCTACTCCAAAAATATCAAAGATACAGTCTCAGAAGACCA
AAGGGCAATTGAGACTTTTCAACAAAGGGTAATATCCGGAAACCTCCTCGGATTCCATTGCCCAGCTATC
TGTCACTTTATTGTGAAGATAGTGGAAAAGGAAGGTGGCTCCTACAAATGCCATCATTGCGATAAAGGAA
AGGCCATCGTTGAAGATGCCTCTGCCGACAGTGGTCCCAAAGATGGACCCCCACCCACGAGGAGCATCGT
GGAAAAAGAAGACGTTCCAACCACGTCTTCAAAGCAAGTGGATTGATGTGATATCTCCACTGACGTAAGG
GATGACGCACAATCCCACTATCCTTCGCAAGACCCTTCCTCTATATAAGGAAGTTCATTTCATTTGGAGA
GAACACGGGGGACAAGTTTGTACAAAAAAGCAGGCTCCACCACTAGTATGGAAATTCACATGGCTCACCA
TCTGTTTGAGAGACGCCCCATATACAAGTCCAAAGCTCCTGCTTCCAAATGGTTCAAAGAATGGGTCCCG
CAAGATGTTGTAGCAACTGGTGGGAAGTGCTACCTCTTAAAGTGGGTGAATGAGGCCACACTGAAAGCTC
TGAAGGAGAAGCCCAAAGAGCCAGAGGTACCCCTGCCAGAGCCGGAGCCAACTACTGAAGTTCTTTTCCT
TTGTAGCTATGACAGTTGTGGAAAGACATTTATTGATGCTGGGGCCTTGAGGAAGCATTCTCACATCCAC
GGGGAGAGGCAGTATGTATGTCATTATGAGGGTTGTGGAAAGAAATTTTTGGATAGCTCCAAGCTAAAAC
GGCATTTTCTTATTCACACTGGGGAAAGAGACTATGTATGTCCTCATGAAGGCTGTGGCAAGGCATTCTC
ACTGGACTTTAACTTAAGATCACACATGAAAACACACTCCCAGGAGAACTATCATATCTGCCCGTATCCA
GAATGTGGAAAGCGATATGCACATGAGTACAAGCTTAAAAATCATGTTGCATCTAGTCACCAGAAGAACT
CTACACCTGATGCTCCAAAGTATACCCCACCTGTGGAGAAGCCAATGAAAACACCGAAATCTTCTTCAGC
AGCTTATGCCTCATCATCATCTGACCGCCCTTATAGTTGTCCGTACGAAGGATGTGACAAATCTTACATC
CATGAATACAAGCTGAATCTTCATTTAAGGAACATGCACCCTGGTCATTTTCCAGAGGATAATGCAAAAA
ATGTTCAATCTACTGCTGACAATGAGATGGATGAAGGCAGTGATCAAGACGCGTATGCTGCAAAACGTGG
AAACGGCAAAATTCAGAAACATAGCAGGCCAAAACCAAGCTTAAAGCAGCCACCTTTAAAGGTTGCACGG
AAAAGCTCTAGTGCTTCTCCAGCCAATATAAGTATGGCACCAAAGAAGCCTTGGCCGGTTAAAGAAGAGA
ACTACAACGAAGAAGATAGTGAAGAAACAGAAGAGGAACGGGATGATGTTGGCGATGGATGGAGATATGG
TGAAAACGATGACGACGACGAAGAGACTGAAGAAGATGAGCCCGGGGACCCAGCTTTCTTGTACAAAGTG
GTTGATAACAGCGGGTTAATTAACATCTTTTACCCATACGATGTTCCTGACTATGCGGGCTATCCCTATG
ACGTCCCGGACTATGCAGGATCCTATCCATATGACGTTCCAGATTACGCTGCTCAGTGCAGCGCTTAGAG
CTCGAATTTCCCCGATCGTTCAAACATTTGGCAATAAAGTTTCTTAAGATTGAATCCTGTTGCCGGTCTT
GCGATGATTATCATATAATTTCTGTTGAATTACGTTAAGCATGTAATAATTAACATGTAATGCATGACGT
TATTTATGAGATGGGTTTTTATGATTAGAGTCCCGCAATTATACATTTAATACGCGATAGAAAACAAAAT
ATAGCGCGCAAACTAGGATAAATTATCGCGCGCGGTGTCATCTATGTTACTAGATCGGGAATTAGCTTCA
TCAACGCAAGACATGCGCACGACCGTCTGACAGGAGAGGAATTTCCGACGAGCACAGAAAGGACTTGCTC
TTGGACGTAGGCCTATTTCTCAGGCACATGTATCAAGTGTTCGGACGTGGGTTTTCGATGGTGTATCAGC
CGCCGCCAACTGGGAGATGAGGAGGCTTTCTTGGGGGGCAGTCAGCAGTTCATTTCACAAGACAGAGGAA
CTTGTAAGGAGATGCACTGATTTATCTTGGCGCAAACCAGCAGGACGAATTAGTGGGAATAGCCCGCGAA
TATCTAAGTTATGCCTGTCGGCATGAGCAGAAACTTCCAATTCGAAACAGTTTGGAGAGGTTGTTTTTGG
GCATACCTTTTGTTAGTCAGCCTCTCGATTGCTCATCGTCATTACACAGTACCGAAGTTTGATCGATCTA
GTAACATAGATGACACCGCGCGCGATAATTTATCCTAGTTTGCGCGCTATATTTTGTTTTCTATCGCGTA
TTAAATGTATAATTGCGGGACTCTAATCATAAAAACCCATCTCATAAATAACGTCATGCATTACATGTTA
ATTATTACATGCTTAACGTAATTCAACAGAAATTATATGATAATCATCGCAAGACCGGCAACAGGATTCA
ATCTTAAGAAACTTTATTGCCAAATGTTTGAACGATCTGCTTCGACGCACTCCTTCTTTACTCCACCATC
TCGTCCTTATTGAAAACGTGGGTAGCACCAAAACGAATCAAGTCGCTGGAACTGAAGTTACCAATCACGC
TGGATGATTTGCCAGTTGGATTAATCTTGCCTTTCCCCGCATGAATAATATTGATGAATGCATGCGTGAG
GGGTATTTCGATTTTGGCAATAGCTGCAATTGCCGCGACATCCTCCAACGAGCATAATTCTTCAGAAAAA
TAGCGATGTTCCATGTTGTCAGGGCATGCATGATGCACGTTATGAGGTGACGGTGCTAGGCAGTATTCCC
TCAAAGTTTCATAGTCAGTATCATATTCATCATTGCATTCCTGCAAGAGAGAATTGAGACGCAATCCACA
CGCTGCGGCAACCTTCCGGCGTTCGTGGTCTATTTGCTCTTGGACGTTGCAAACGTAAGTGTTGGATCCC
GGTCGGCATCTACTCTATTCCTTTGCCCTCGGACGAGTGCTGGGGCGTCGGTTTCCACTATCGGCGAGTA
CTTCTACACAGCCATCGGTCCAGACGGCCGCGCTTCTGCGGGCGATTTGTGTACGCCCGACAGTCCCGGC
TCCGGATCGGACGATTGCGTCGCATCGACCCTGCGCCCAAGCTGCATCATCGAAATTGCCGTCAACCAAG
CTCTGATAGAGTTGGTCAAGACCAATGCGGAGCATATACGCCCGGAGCCGCGGCGATCCTGCAAGCTCCG
GATGCCTCCGCTCGAAGTAGCGCGTCTGCTGCTCCATACAAGCCAACCACGGCCTCCAGAAGAAGATGTT
GGCGACCTCGTATTGGGAATCCCCGAACATCGCCTCGCTCCAGTCAATGACCGCTGTTATGCGGCCATTG
TCCGTCAGGACATTGTTGGAGCCGAAATCCGCGTGCACGAGGTGCCGGACTTCGGGGCAGTCCTCGGCCC
AAAGCATCAGCTCATCGAGAGCCTGCGCGACGGACGCACTGACGGTGTCGTCCATCACAGTTTGCCAGTG
ATACACATGGGGATCAGCAATCGCGCATATGAAATCACGCCATGTAGTGTATTGACCGATTCCTTGCGGT
CCGAATGGGCCGAACCCGCTCGTCTGGCTAAGATCGGCCGCAGCGATCGCATCCATGGCCTCCGCGACCG
GCTGCAGAACAGCGGGCAGTTCGGTTTCAGGCAGGTCTTGCAACGTGACACCCTGTGCACGGCGGGAGAT
GCAATAGGTCAGGCTCTCGCTGAATTCCCCAATGTCAAGCACTTCCGGAATCGGGAGCGCGGCCGATGCA
AAGTGCCGATAAACATAACGATCTTTGTAGAAACCATCGGCGCAGCTATTTACCCGCAGGACATATCCAC
GCCCTCCTACATCGAAGCTGAAAGCACGAGATTCTTCGCCCTCCGAGAGCTGCATCAGGTCGGAGACGCT
GTCGAACTTTTCGATCAGAAACTTCTCGACAGACGTCGCGGTGAGTTCAGGCTTTTTCATATCGGGGTCG
TCCTCTCCAAATGAAATGAACTTCCTTATATAGAGGAAGGGTCTTGCGAAGGATAGTGGGATTGTGCGTC
ATCCCTTACGTCAGTGGAGATATCACATCAATCCACTTGCTTTGAAGACGTGGTTGGAACGTCTTCTTTT
TCCACGATGCTCCTCGTGGGTGGGGGTCCATCTTTGGGACCACTGTCGGCAGAGGCATCTTGAACGATAG
CCTTTCCTTTATCGCAATGATGGCATTTGTAGGTGCCACCTTCCTTTTCTACTGTCCTTTTGATGAAGTG
ACAGATAGCTGGGCAATGGAATCCGAGGAGGTTTCCCGATATTACCCTTTGTTGAAAAGTCTCAATAGCC
CTTTGGTCTTCTGAGACTGTATCTTTGATATTCTTGGAGTAGACGAGAGTGTCGTGCTCCACCATGTTGA
CGGATCTCTAGGACGCGTCGACGCGTCGACGCGTCGACGCGTCGACGCGTCCTAGAAGCTAATTCACTGG
CCGTCGTTTTACAACGTCGTGACTGGGAAAACCCTGGCGTTACCCAACTTAATCGCCTTGCAGCACATCC
CCCTTTCGCCAGCTGGCGTAATAGCGAAGAGGCCCGCACCGATCGCCCTTCCCAACAGTTGCGCAGCCTG
AATG
[44 nt withheld, positions 8965-9008]
C
[141 nt withheld, positions 9010-9150]
CCTTTGACGTTGGAGTCCACGTTCTTT
[37 nt withheld, positions 9178-9214]
ACCCTATCTCGGGCTATTCTTTTGATTTATAAGGGATTTTGCCGATTTCGGAACCACCATCAAACAGGAT
TTTCGCCTGCTGGGGCAAACCAGCGTGGACCGCTTGCTGCAACTCTCTCAGGGCCAGGCGGTGAAGGGCA
ATCAGCTGTTGCCCGTCTCACTGGTGAAAAGAAAAACCACCCCAGTACATTAAAAACGTCCGCAATGTGT
TATTAAGTTGTCTAAGCGTCAATTTGTTTACACCACAATATATCCTGCCACCAGCCAGCCAACAGCTCCC
CGACCGGCAGCTCGGCACAAAATCACCACTCGATACAGGCAGCCCATCAGTCCGGGACGGCGTCAGCGGG
AGAGCCGTTGTAAGGCGGCAGACTTTGCTCATGTTACCGATGCTATTCGGAAGAACGGCAACTAAGCTGC
CGGGTTTGAAACACGGATGATCTCGCGGAGGGTAGCATGTTGATTGTAACGATGACAGAGCGTTGCTGCC
TGTGATCAAATATCATCTCCCTCGCAGAGATCCGAATTATCAGCCTTCTTATTCATTTCTCGCTTAACCG
TGACAGGCTGTCGATCTTGAGAACTATGCCGACATAATAGGAAATCGCTGGATAAAGCCGCTGAGGAAGC
TGAGTGGCGCTATTTCTTTAGAAGTGAACGTTGACGATATCAACTCCCCTATCCATTGCTCACCGAATGG
TACAGGTCGGGGACCCGAAGTTCCGACTGTCGGCCTGATGCATCCCCGGCTGATCGACCCCAGATCTGGG
GCTGAGAAAGCCCAGTAAGGAAACAACTGTAGGTTCGAGTCGCGAGATCCCCCGGAACCAAAGGAAGTAG
GTTAAACCCGCTCCGATCAGGCCGAGCCACGCCAGGCCGAGAACATTGGTTCCTGTAGGCATCGGGATTG
GCGGATCAAACACTAAAGCTACTGGAACGAGCAGAAGTCCTCCGGCCGCCAGTTGCCAGGCGGTAAAGGT
GAGCAGAGGCACGGGAGGTTGCCACTTGCGGGTCAGCACGGTTCCGAACGCCATGGAAACCGCCCCCGCC
AGGCCCGCTGCGACGCCGACAGGATCTAGCGCTGCGTTTGGTGTCAACACCAACAGCGCCACGCCCGCAG
TTCCGCAAATAGCCCCCAGGACCGCCATCAATCGTATCGGGCTACCTAGCAGAGCGGCAGAGATGAACAC
GACCATCAGCGGCTGCACAGCGCCTACCGTCGCCGCGACCCCGCCCGGCAGGCGGTAGACCGAAATAAAC
AACAAGCTCCAGAATAGCGAAATATTAAGTGCGCCGAGGATGAAGATGCGCATCCACCAGATTCCCGTTG
GAATCTGTCGGACGATCATCACGAGCAATAAACCCGCCGGCAACGCCCGCAGCAGCATACCGGCGACCCC
TCGGCCTCGCTGTTCGGGCTCCACGAAAACGCCGGACAGATGCGCCTTGTGAGCGTCCTTGGGGCCGTCC
TCCTGTTTGAAGACCGACAGCCCAATGATCTCGCCGTCGATGTAGGCGCCGAATGCCACGGCATCTCGCA
ACCGTTCAGCGAACGCCTCCATGGGCTTTTTCTCCTCGTGCTCGTAAACGGACCCGAACATCTCTGGAGC
TTTCTTCAGGGCCGACAATCGGATCTCGCGGAAATCCTGCACGTCGGCCGCTCCAAGCCGTCGAATCTGA
GCCTTAATCACAATTGTCAATTTTAATCCTCTGTTTATCGGCAGTTCGTAGAGCGCGCCGTGCGTCCCGA
GCGATACTGAGCGAAGCAAGTGCGTCGAGCAGTGCCCGCTTGTTCCTGAAATGCCAGTAAAGCGCTGGCT
GCTGAACCCCCAGCCGGAACTGACCCCACAAGGCCCTAGCGTTTGCAATGCACCAGGTCATCATTGACCC
AGGCGTGTTCCACCAGGCCGCTGCCTCGCAACTCTTCGCAGGCTTCGCCGACCTGCTCGCGCCACTTCTT
CACGCGGGTGGAATCCGATCCGCACATGAGGCGGAAGGTTTCCAGCTTGAGCGGGTACGGCTCCCGGTGC
GAGCTGAAATAGTCGAACATCCGTCGGGCCGTCGGCGACAGCTTGCGGTACTTCTCCCATATGAATTTCG
TGTAGTGGTCGCCAGCAAACAGCACGACGATTTCCTCGTCGATCAGGACCTGGCAACGGGACGTTTTCTT
GCCACGGTCCAGGACGCGGAAGCGGTGCAGCAGCGACACCGATTCCAGGTGCCCAACGCGGTCGGACGTG
AAGCCCATCGCCGTCGCCTGTAGGCGCGACAGGCATTCCTCGGCCTTCGTGTAATACCGGCCATTGATCG
ACCAGCCCAGGTCCTGGCAAAGCTCGTAGAACGTGAAGGTGATCGGCTCGCCGATAGGGGTGCGCTTCGC
GTACTCCAACACCTGCTGCCACACCAGTTCGTCATCGTCGGCCCGCAGCTCGACGCCGGTGTAGGTGATC
TTCACGTCCTTGTTGACGTGGAAAATGACCTTGTTTTGCAGCGCCTCGCGCGGGATTTTCTTGTTGCGCG
TGGTGAACAGGGCAGAGCGGGCCGTGTCGTTTGGCATCGCTCGCATCGTGTCCGGCCACGGCGCAATATC
GAACAAGGAAAGCTGCATTTCCTTGATCTGCTGCTTCGTGTGTTTCAGCAACGCGGCCTGCTTGGCCTCG
CTGACCTGTTTTGCCAGGTCCTCGCCGGCGGTTTTTCGCTTCTTGGTCGTCATAGTTCCTCGCGTGTCGA
TGGTCATCGACTTCGCCAAACCTGCCGCCTCCTGTTCGAGACGACGCGAACGCTCCACGGCGGCCGATGG
CGCGGGCAGGGCAGGGGGAGCCAGTTGCACGCTGTCGCGCTCGATCTTGGCCGTAGCTTGCTGGACCATC
GAGCCGACGGACTGGAAGGTTTCGCGGGGCGCACGCATGACGGTGCGGCTTGCGATGGTTTCGGCATCCT
CGGCGGAAAACCCCGCGTCGATCAGTTCTTGCCTGTATGCCTTCCGGTCAAACGTCCGATTCATTCACCC
TCCTTGCGGGATTGCCCCGACTCACGCCGGGGCAATGTGCCCTTATTCCTGATTTGACCCGCCTGGTGCC
TTGGTGTCCAGATAATCCACCTTATCGGCAATGAAGTCGGTCCCGTAGACCGTCTGGCCGTCCTTCTCGT
ACTTGGTATTCCGAATCTTGCCCTGCACGAATACCAGCGACCCCTTGCCCAAATACTTGCCGTGGGCCTC
GGCCTGAGAGCCAAAACACTTGATGCGGAAGAAGTCGGTGCGCTCCTGCTTGTCGCCGGCATCGTTGCGC
CACATCTAGGTACTAAAACAATTCATCCAGTAAAATATAATATTTTATTTTCTCCCAATCAGGCTTGATC
CCCTGTAAGTCAAAAAATAGCTCGACATACTGTTCTTCCCCGATATCCTCCCTGATCGACCGGACGCAGA
AGGCAATGTCATACCACTTGTCCGCCCTGCCGCTTCTCCCAAGATCAATAAAGCCACTTACTTTGCCATC
TTTCACAAAGATGTTGCTGTCTCCCAGGTCGCCGTGGGAAAAGACAAGTTCCTCTTCGGGCTTTTCCGTC
TTTAAAAAATCATACAGCTCGCGCGGATCTTTAAATGGAGTGTCTTCTTCCCAGTTTTCGCAATCCACAT
CGGCCAGATCGTTATTCAGTAAGTAATCCAATTCGGCTAAGCGGCTGTCTAAGCTATTCGTATAGGGACA
ATCCGATATGTCGATGGAGTGAAAGAGCCTGATGCACTCCGCATACAGCTCGATAATCTTTTCAGGGCTT
TGTTCATCTTCATACTCTTCCGAGCAAAGGACGCCATCGGCCTCACTCATGAGCAGATTGCTCCAGCCAT
CATGCCGTTCAAAGTGCAGGACCTTTGGAACAGGCAGCTTTCCTTCCAGCCATAGCATCATGTCCTTTTC
CCGTTCCACATCATAGGTGGTCCCTTTATACCGGCTGTCCGTCATTTTTAAATATAGGTTTTCATTTTCT
CCCACCAGCTTATATACCTTAGCAGGAGACATTCCTTCCGTATCTTTTACGCAGCGGTATTTTTCGATCA
GTTTTTTCAATTCCGGTGATATTCTCATTTTAGCCATTTATTATTTCCTTCCTCTTTTCTACAGTATTTA
AAGATACCCCAAGAAGCTAATTATAACAAGACGAACTCCAATTCACTGTTCCTTGCATTCTAAAACCTTA
AATACCAGAAAACAGCTTTTTCAAAGTTGTTTTCAAAGTTGGCGTATAACATAGTATCGACGGAGCCGAT
TTTGAAACCACAATTATGGGTGATGCTGCCAACTTACTGATTTAGTGTATGATGGTGTTTTTGAGGTGCT
CCAGTGGCTTCTGTTTCTATCAGCTGTCCCTCCTGTTCAGCTACTGACGGGGTGGTGCGTAACGGCAAAA
GCACCGCCGGACATCAGCGCTATCTCTGCTCTCACTGCCGTAAAACATGGCAACTGCAGTTCACTTACAC
CGCTTCTCAACCCGGTACGCACCAGAAAATCATTGATATGGCCATGAATGGCGTTGGATGCCGGGCAACA
GCCCGCATTATGGGCGTTGGCCTCAACACGATTTTACGTCACTTAAAAAACTCAGGCCGCAGTCGGTAAC
CTCGCGCATACAGCCGGGCAGTGACGTCATCGTCTGCGCGGAAATGGACGAACAGTGGGGCTATGTCGGG
GCTAAATCGCGCCAGCGCTGGCTGTTTTACGCGTATGACAGTCTCCGGAAGACGGTTGTTGCGCACGTAT
TCGGTGAACGCACTATGGCGACGCTGGGGCGTCTTATGAGCCTGCTGTCACCCTTTGACGTGGTGATATG
GATGACGGATGGCTGGCCGCTGTATGAATCCCGCCTGAAGGGAAAGCTGCACGTAATCAGCAAGCGATAT
ACGCAGCGAATTGAGCGGCATAACCTGAATCTGAGGCAGCACCTGGCACGGCTGGGACGGAAGTCGCTGT
CGTTCTCAAAATCGGTGGAGCTGCATGACAAAGTCATCGGGCATTATCTGAACATAAAACACTATCAATA
AGTTGGAGTCATTACCCAATTATGATAGAATTTACAAGCTATAAGGTTATTGTCCTGGGTTTCAAGCATT
AGTCCATGCAAGTTTTTATGCTTTGCCCATTCTATAGATATATTGATAAGCGCGCTGCCTATGCCTTGCC
CCCTGAAATCCTTACATACGGCGATATCTTCTATATAAAAGATATATTATCTTATCAGTATTGTCAATAT
ATTCAAGGCAATCTGCCTCCTCATCCTCTTCATCCTCTTCGTCTTGGTAGCTTTTTAAATATGGCGCTTC
ATAGAGTAATTCTGTAAAGGTCCAATTCTCGTTTTCATACCTCGGTATAATCTTACCTATCACCTCAAAT
GGTTCGCTGGGTTTATCGCACCCCCGAACACGAGCACGGCACCCGCGACCACTATGCCAAGAATGCCCAA
GGTAAAAATTGCCGGCCCCGCCATGAAGTCCGTGAATGCCCCGACGGCCGAAGTGAAGGGCAGGCCGCCA
CCCAGGCCGCCGCCCTCACTGCCCGGCACCTGGTCGCTGAATGTCGATGCCAGCACCTGCGGCACGTCAA
TGCTTCCGGGCGTCGCGCTCGGGCTGATCGCCCATCCCGTTACTGCCCCGATCCCGGCAATGGCAAGGAC
TGCCAGCGCTGCCATTTTTGGGGTGAGGCCGTTCGCGGCCGAGGGGCGCAGCCCCTGGGGGGATGGGAGG
CCCGCGTTAGCGGGCCGGGAGGGTTCGAGAAGGGGGGGCACCCCCCTTCGGCGTGCGCGGTCACGCGCAC
AGGGCGCAGCCCTGGTTAAAAACAAGGTTTATAAATATTGGTTTAAAAGCAGGTTAAAAGACAGGTTAGC
GGTGGCCGAAAAACGGGCGGAAACCCTTGCAAATGCTGGATTTTCTGCCTGTGGACAGCCCCTCAAATGT
CAATAGGTGCGCCCCTCATCTGTCAGCACTCTGCCCCTCAAGTGTCAAGGATCGCGCCCCTCATCTGTCA
GTAGTCGCGCCCCTCAAGTGTCAATACCGCAGGGCACTTATCCCCAGGCTTGTCCACATCATCTGTGGGA
AACTCGCGTAAAATCAGGCGTTTTCGCCGATTTGCGAGGCTGGCCAGCTCCACGTCGCCGGCCGAAATCG
AGCCTGCCCCTCATCTGTCAACGCCGCGCCGGGTGAGTCGGCCCCTCAAGTGTCAACGTCCGCCCCTCAT
CTGTCAGTGAGGGCCAAGTTTTCCGCGAGGTATCCACAACGCCGGCGGCCGCGGTGTCTCGCACACGGCT
TCGACGGCGTTTCTGGCGCGTTTGCAGGGCCATAGACGGCCGCCAGCCCAGCGGCGAGGGCAACCAGCCC
GGTGAGCGTCGGAAAGGCGC
Features (pLannotate 1.2.2; 36 found; start..end, strand, type, name):
      3..89      -  CDS            traI (fragment): TRAI6_ECOLX - Experimental evidence at protein level: Swiss-Prot protein existence level 1. The initiation process of transfer DNA synthesis requires the interaction of at least three plasmid-specific components (TraH, I, and J) at the transfer origin resulting in the assembly of a specialised nucleoprotein complex - the relaxosome. Site- and strand-specific cleavage at the transfer origin is dependent on TraI and TraJ. From Escherichia coli.
    127..498     -  CDS            traJ: oriT-recognizing protein; traJ
    531..640     -  oriT           oriT: incP origin of transfer
    772..962     +  rep_origin     ori (fragment): high-copy-number ColE1/pMB1/pBR322/pUC origin of replication
   1321..1971    -  CDS            TetR: tetracycline resistance regulatory protein; tetR
   2077..2326    +  CDS            TcR (fragment): tetracycline efflux protein; tetA; confers resistance to tetracycline
   2436..2460    -  misc_feature   RB T-DNA repeat: right border repeat from nopaline C58 T-DNA
   2490..2508    +  misc_feature   MCS (fragment): pUC18/19 multiple cloning site
   2559..2904    +  promoter       CaMV 35S promoter: strong constitutive promoter from cauliflower mosaic virus
   2856..2902    +  promoter       minimal CaMV 35S promoter: minimal 35S promoter from cauliflower mosaic virus
   2914..2932    -  misc_feature   MCS (fragment): pUC18/19 multiple cloning site
   2943..3458    +  CDS            P19_TBSVC: Experimental evidence at protein level: Swiss-Prot protein existence level 1. Acts as a suppressor of RNA-mediated gene silencing, also known as post-transcriptional gene silencing (PTGS), a mechanism of plant viral defense that limits the accumulation of viral RNAs. Binds to short interfering RNAs (siRNAs) with high affinity. Acts as a molecular caliper to specifically select siRNAs based on the length of the duplex region of the RNA (By similarity). From Tomato bushy stunt virus (strain Cherry) (TBSV).
   3531..3707    +  polyA_signal   CaMV poly(A) signal: cauliflower mosaic virus polyadenylation signal
   4210..4551    +  promoter       CaMV 35S promoter: strong constitutive promoter from cauliflower mosaic virus
   4562..4586    +  protein_bind   attB1: mutant version of attB; recombination site for the Gateway® BP reaction BP Clonase™
   4625..5680    +  CDS            YY1 (fragment): YY1_ARATH - Experimental evidence at protein level: Swiss-Prot protein existence level 1. Dual-function transcription factor with both repression and activation activities. Binds to 5'-CCATATT-3' motif in target gene promoters (e.g. ABR1) (PubMed:26961720). Binds also to G-rich DNA motif 5'-GGGGGCAGTGG-3' (PubMed:22508367). Regulates the expression of genes involved in diverse cellular pathways, including glucose metabolism, photosynthesis, phototropism and stress response (e.g. salt, drought and osmotic stress) (PubMed:22508367, PubMed:26961720). Regulates plant immunity, especially during ne
   5718..5742    -  protein_bind   attB2: mutant version of attB; recombination site for the Gateway® BP reaction BP Clonase™
   5771..5860    +  CDS            3xHA: three tandem HA epitope tags
   5894..6146    +  terminator     NOS terminator: nopaline synthase terminator and poly(A) signal
   6575..6827    -  terminator     NOS terminator: nopaline synthase terminator and poly(A) signal
   6851..7279    -  CDS            nos (fragment): DHNO_AGRT7 - Protein inferred from homology: Swiss-Prot protein existence level 3. From Agrobacterium tumefaciens (strain T37).
   7295..8320    -  CDS            HygR: aminoglycoside phosphotransferase from E. coli; aph(4)-Ia; confers resistance to hygromycin
   8330..8674    -  promoter       CaMV 35S promoter: strong constitutive promoter from cauliflower mosaic virus
   8331..8377    -  promoter       minimal CaMV 35S promoter: minimal 35S promoter from cauliflower mosaic virus
   8812..8967    +  CDS            lacZα (fragment) (sequence partly withheld): LacZα fragment of β-galactosidase; lacZ fragment
   8965..9265    +  rep_origin     M13 ori (fragment) (sequence partly withheld): M13 bacteriophage origin of replication; arrow indicates direction of (+) strand synthesis
   9266..9396    +  CDS            lacI (fragment): lac repressor; lacI; The lac repressor binds to the lac operator to inhibit transcription in E. coli. This inhibition can be relieved by adding lactose or isopropyl-β-D-thiogalactopyranoside (IPTG).
   9450..9474    -  misc_feature   LB T-DNA repeat: left border repeat from nopaline C58 T-DNA
  10931..11050   -  CDS            tetR (fragment): TETR1_ECOLX - Experimental evidence at protein level: Swiss-Prot protein existence level 1. TetR is the repressor of the tetracycline resistance element; its N-terminal region forms a helix-turn-helix structure and binds DNA. Binding of tetracycline to TetR reduces the repressor affinity for the tetracycline resistance gene (tetA) promoter operator sites. From Escherichia coli.
  11070..12218   -  CDS            trfA: trans-acting replication protein that binds to and activates oriV
  12517..13311   -  CDS            KanR: aminoglycoside phosphotransferase; aphA-3; confers resistance to kanamycin
  13503..14270   +  mobile_element IS1: prokaryotic transposable element IS1
  14279..14428   -  CDS            satA (fragment): STA_BACSU - Also known as yyaR. Experimental evidence at protein level: Swiss-Prot protein existence level 1. Involved in resistance to streptothricin, a broad-spectrum antibiotic produced by streptomycetes. Detoxifies streptothricin via acetylation of the beta amino group of the first beta-lysyl moiety of streptothricin. From Bacillus subtilis (strain 168).
  14427..14621   -  CDS            satA (fragment): STA_BACSU - Also known as yyaR. Experimental evidence at protein level: Swiss-Prot protein existence level 1. Involved in resistance to streptothricin, a broad-spectrum antibiotic produced by streptomycetes. Detoxifies streptothricin via acetylation of the beta amino group of the first beta-lysyl moiety of streptothricin. From Bacillus subtilis (strain 168).
  14624..14899   -  CDS            klaC (fragment): KLAC_ECOLX - Also known as telB. Protein predicted: Swiss-Prot protein existence level 4. Belongs to the kla operon, which is associated with cryptic tellurite resistance, and IncW plasmid fertility inhibition. From Escherichia coli.
  14963..15594   -  rep_origin     oriV: incP origin of replication
