[The description below was written by a language model from this plasmid's Addgene catalogue record and pLannotate feature annotations shown in this document.]
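Description:
pGWB14-LYX072 is a binary plant expression vector built on the pGWB14 backbone for Agrobacterium-mediated transient or stable expression of a Nicotiana benthamiana transcription factor (gene model Niben101Scf09489g00001.1). It is a large (about 15.6 kb), low-copy plasmid that replicates through the broad-host-range IncP system, with oriV and the trfA replication protein allowing maintenance in both E. coli and Agrobacterium. An oriT with traJ provides for mobilisation. Bacterial selection is by kanamycin (KanR). The annotation also picks up backbone remnants such as TetR and TcR fragments, an IS1 element and a partial ColE1-type origin.

Between the nopaline-type right and left T-DNA borders lie three expression units. The main cassette uses a CaMV 35S promoter to drive the transcription factor coding sequence, which is flanked by attB1 and attB2 Gateway sites (although the record lists Gibson assembly as the cloning method). The insert is fused at its C-terminus to a 3xHA epitope tag and followed by a NOS terminator. The feature table matches the insert to Arabidopsis YY1, a dual-function transcription factor, suggesting the N. benthamiana gene is a YY1-like homologue.

A second 35S-driven cassette with a CaMV poly(A) signal encodes the tomato bushy stunt virus P19 silencing suppressor, which is not mentioned in the catalogue entry. P19 would be expected to boost expression in agroinfiltrated leaves by blocking post-transcriptional gene silencing. The third unit is a 35S-driven hygromycin resistance gene with a NOS terminator, for selecting stably transformed plants. The HA tag allows detection or immunoprecipitation of the transcription factor, though the record does not state specific downstream applications.
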