Addgene plasmid #126290: pGWB14-LYX072
Purpose: With a Nicotiana benthamiana transcription factor in PGWB14 backbone, for Agrobacterium mediated transient or stable expression corresponding transcription factor fused with a C-terminal HA tag.
Depositing lab: Silin Zhong. Depositing organization: Chinese University of Hong Kong.
Backbone
  Vector backbone: pGWB14
  Vector type: Plant Expression
  Selectable markers: Hygromycin
Growth in bacteria
  Bacterial resistance: Kanamycin, 50 μg/mL
  Growth temperature: 37°C
  Growth strain: DH5alpha
  Copy number: Low Copy
Gene/Insert
  Gene/Insert name: Niben101Scf09489g00001.1
  Species: Nicotiana benthamiana
  Promoter: CaMV 35S
  Tag / fusion protein: HA (C terminal on insert)
  Cloning method: Gibson Cloning
Terms and licenses: Academic/Nonprofit Terms; Industry Terms: Not Available to Industry
How to cite: pGWB14-LYX072 was a gift from Silin Zhong (Addgene plasmid # 126290 ; http://n2t.net/addgene:126290 ; RRID:Addgene_126290)
