>Addgene plasmid #126290 | pGWB14-LYX072 | depositor partial sequence | sequence record 241564 | Niben101Scf09489g00001.1
ATGGAAATTCACATGGCTCACCATCTGTTTGAGAGACGCCCCATATACAAGTCCAAAGCTCCTGCTTCCA
AATGGTTCAAAGAATGGGTCCCGCAAGATGTTGTAGCAACTGGTGGGAAGTGCTACCTCTTAAAGTGGGT
GAATGAGGCCACACTGAAAGCTCTGAAGGAGAAGCCCAAAGAGCCAGAGGTACCCCTGCCAGAGCCGGAG
CCAACTACTGAAGTTCTTTTCCTTTGTAGCTATGACAGTTGTGGAAAGACATTTATTGATGCTGGGGCCT
TGAGGAAGCATTCTCACATCCACGGGGAGAGGCAGTATGTATGTCATTATGAGGGTTGTGGAAAGAAATT
TTTGGATAGCTCCAAGCTAAAACGGCATTTTCTTATTCACACTGGGGAAAGAGACTATGTATGTCCTCAT
GAAGGCTGTGGCAAGGCATTCTCACTGGACTTTAACTTAAGATCACACATGAAAACACACTCCCAGGAGA
ACTATCATATCTGCCCGTATCCAGAATGTGGAAAGCGATATGCACATGAGTACAAGCTTAAAAATCATGT
TGCATCTAGTCACCAGAAGAACTCTACACCTGATGCTCCAAAGTATACCCCACCTGTGGAGAAGCCAATG
AAAACACCGAAATCTTCTTCAGCAGCTTATGCCTCATCATCATCTGACCGCCCTTATAGTTGTCCGTACG
AAGGATGTGACAAATCTTACATCCATGAATACAAGCTGAATCTTCATTTAAGGAACATGCACCCTGGTCA
TTTTCCAGAGGATAATGCAAAAAATGTTCAATCTACTGCTGACAATGAGATGGATGAAGGCAGTGATCAA
GACGCGTATGCTGCAAAACGTGGAAACGGCAAAATTCAGAAACATAGCAGGCCAAAACCAAGCTTAAAGC
AGCCACCTTTAAAGGTTGCACGGAAAAGCTCTAGTGCTTCTCCAGCCAATATAAGTATGGCACCAAAGAA
GCCTTGGCCGGTTAAAGAAGAGAACTACAACGAAGAAGATAGTGAAGAAACAGAAGAGGAACGGGATGAT
GTTGGCGATGGATGGAGATATGGTGAAAACGATGACGACGACGAAGAGACTGAAGAAGATGAG
